Addgene plasmid #75411: tRNA-gRNA position [M1_n-1] (GB1210)
Purpose: tRNA and scaffold for the assembly of GBoligomers for the first position (positon [M1_n-1]) of a polycistronic tRNA-gRNA regulated by the (monocot) U3 promoter (2-part multiplexing)
Depositing lab: Diego Orzaez. Depositing organization: Agencia Estatal Consejo Superior de Investigaciones Científicas, M.P. Publication: A modular toolbox for gRNA-Cas9 genome engineering in plants based on the GoldenBraid standard. Vazquez-Vilar M, Bernabe-Orts JM, Fernandez-Del-Carmen A, Ziarsolo P, Blanca J, Granell A, Orzaez D. Plant Methods. 2016 Feb 1;12:10. doi: 10.1186/s13007-016-0101-2. eCollection 2016. 101 PubMed 26839579.
Backbone
  Vector backbone: pVD1
  Backbone manufacturer: self-made; derived from pGEMT-Easy manufactured by Promega
  Backbone size w/o insert (bp): 3038
  Total vector size (bp): 3220
  Vector type: Plant Expression, CRISPR, Synthetic Biology
Growth in bacteria
  Bacterial resistance: Ampicillin, 100 μg/mL
  Growth temperature: 37°C
  Growth strain: DH5alpha
  Copy number: High Copy
Gene/Insert
  Gene/Insert name: tRNA-gRNA position [M1_n-1]
  Species: Synthetic
  Insert size (bp): 182
  Cloning method: Restriction Enzyme; 5′ cloning site BsaI (destroyed during cloning); 3′ cloning site BsaI (destroyed during cloning)
  Sequencing primers: 5′ T7; 3′ SP6
Terms and licenses: Academic/Nonprofit Terms; Industry Terms: Not Available to Industry
How to cite: tRNA-gRNA position [M1_n-1] (GB1210) was a gift from Diego Orzaez (Addgene plasmid # 75411 ; http://n2t.net/addgene:75411 ; RRID:Addgene_75411)
