[The description below was written by a language model from this plasmid's Addgene catalogue record and pLannotate feature annotations shown in this document.]
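Description:
tRNA-gRNA position [M1_n-1] (GB1210) is a small, high-copy E. coli parts plasmid from the GoldenBraid modular cloning toolbox for plant CRISPR/Cas9 genome engineering. Its backbone, pVD1, is a self-made derivative of pGEM-T Easy. It is about 3.2 kb in total and carries a ColE1/pUC-type origin for replication in bacteria, an f1 phage origin, and a β-lactamase gene with its own promoter for ampicillin selection. Remnants of the parental cloning region are also annotated, including lacZα and lacI fragments, the lac promoter and operator, and a CAP binding site. T7 and SP6 promoters flank the insert and serve as sequencing primer sites. A short "VESPI" protein fragment annotated between the scaffold and the SP6 promoter is most likely a spurious similarity hit rather than a functional element.

The 182 bp synthetic insert was cloned through BsaI sites that were destroyed in the process. It consists of a tRNA sequence followed by the Streptococcus pyogenes Cas9 guide RNA scaffold. The plasmid has no plant promoter, spacer or Cas9 gene and is not an expression construct in itself. Instead it supplies the tRNA and scaffold module that is combined with GBoligomers, presumably the user-designed target-specifying oligonucleotides, to build the first unit of a polycistronic tRNA-gRNA array. In such arrays the host's endogenous tRNA-processing enzymes generally cut at the tRNA units in the primary transcript, releasing individual guide RNAs from a single promoter. This part is assigned to the first position of a two-guide multiplexing design whose transcription is driven by the monocot U3 promoter, which is supplied from a separate part during assembly.
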