Features (pLannotate 1.2.2; 15 found; start..end, strand, type, name):
     24..42      +  promoter       T7 promoter: promoter for bacteriophage T7 RNA polymerase
    124..194     +  ncRNA          tRNA: Accession: RF00005 - tRNA
    217..292     +  misc_RNA       gRNA scaffold: guide RNA scaffold for the Streptococcus pyogenes CRISPR/Cas9 system
    313..375     -  CDS            VESPI_VESMG (fragment): Experimental evidence at protein level: Swiss-Prot protein existence level 1. Shows contractile activity on isolated ileum smooth muscle. From Vespa magnifica (Hornet).
    387..405     -  promoter       SP6 promoter: promoter for bacteriophage SP6 RNA polymerase
    447..463     -  protein_bind   lac operator: The lac repressor binds to the lac operator to inhibit transcription in E. coli. This inhibition can be relieved by adding lactose or isopropyl-β-D-thiogalactopyranoside (IPTG). lac repressor encoded by lacI
    471..501     -  promoter       lac promoter: promoter for the E. coli lac operon
    516..537     -  protein_bind   CAP binding site: CAP binding activates transcription in the presence of cAMP. E. coli catabolite activator protein
    550..642     -  CDS            lacI (fragment): lac repressor; lacI; The lac repressor binds to the lac operator to inhibit transcription in E. coli. This inhibition can be relieved by adding lactose or isopropyl-β-D-thiogalactopyranoside (IPTG).
    825..1413    -  rep_origin     ori: high-copy-number ColE1/pMB1/pBR322/pUC origin of replication
   1584..2444    -  CDS            AmpR: β-lactamase; bla; confers resistance to ampicillin, carbenicillin, and related antibiotics
   2445..2549    -  promoter       AmpR promoter: bla
   2576..2626    +  misc_feature   bom (fragment): basis of mobility region from pBR322
   2654..3082    -  rep_origin     f1 ori (sequence partly withheld): f1 bacteriophage origin of replication; arrow indicates direction of (+) strand synthesis
   3086..21      -  CDS            lacZα (fragment) (across the origin): LacZα fragment of β-galactosidase; lacZ fragment
>Addgene plasmid #75411 | tRNA-gRNA position [M1_n-1] (GB1210) | addgene full sequence | sequence record 211947 | Addgene NGS Result
GTAAAACGACGGCCAGTGAATTGTAATACGACTCACTATAGGGCGAATTGGGCCCGACGTCGCATGCTCC
CGGCCGCCATGGCGGCCGCGGGAATTCGATTCCCGTCTCGCTCGGGCAAACAAAGCACCAGTGGTCTAGT
GGTAGAATAGTACCCTGCCACGGTACAGACCCGGGTTCGATTCCCGGCTGGTGCAGAGACGGCGCGCGCC
GTCTCAGTTTTAGAGCTAGAAATAGCAAGTTAAAATAAGGCTAGTCCGTTATCAACTTGAAAAAGTGGCA
CCGAGTCGGTGCAATGAGCGAGACGGGATCACTAGTGAATTCGCGGCCGCCTGCAGGTCGACCATATGGG
AGAGCTCCCAACGCGTTGGATGCATAGCTTGAGTATTCTATAGTGTCACCTAAATAGCTTGGCGTAATCA
TGGTCATAGCTGTTTCCTGTGTGAAATTGTTATCCGCTCACAATTCCACACAACATACGAGCCGGAAGCA
TAAAGTGTAAAGCCTGGGGTGCCTAATGAGTGAGCTAACTCACATTAATTGCGTTGCGCTCACTGCCCGC
TTTCCAGTCGGGAAACCTGTCGTGCCAGCTGCATTAATGAATCGGCCAACGCGCGGGGAGAGGCGGTTTG
CGTATTGGGCGCTCTTCCGCTTCCTCGCTCACTGACTCGCTGCGCTCGGTCGTTCGGCTGCGGCGAGCGG
TATCAGCTCACTCAAAGGCGGTAATACGGTTATCCACAGAATCAGGGGATAACGCAGGAAAGAACATGTG
AGCAAAAGGCCAGCAAAAGGCCAGGAACCGTAAAAAGGCCGCGTTGCTGGCGTTTTTCCATAGGCTCCGC
CCCCCTGACGAGCATCACAAAAATCGACGCTCAAGTCAGAGGTGGCGAAACCCGACAGGACTATAAAGAT
ACCAGGCGTTTCCCCCTGGAAGCTCCCTCGTGCGCTCTCCTGTTCCGACCCTGCCGCTTACCGGATACCT
GTCCGCCTTTCTCCCTTCGGGAAGCGTGGCGCTTTCTCATAGCTCACGCTGTAGGTATCTCAGTTCGGTG
TAGGTCGTTCGCTCCAAGCTGGGCTGTGTGCACGAACCCCCCGTTCAGCCCGACCGCTGCGCCTTATCCG
GTAACTATCGTCTTGAGTCCAACCCGGTAAGACACGACTTATCGCCACTGGCAGCAGCCACTGGTAACAG
GATTAGCAGAGCGAGGTATGTAGGCGGTGCTACAGAGTTCTTGAAGTGGTGGCCTAACTACGGCTACACT
AGAAGAACAGTATTTGGTATCTGCGCTCTGCTGAAGCCAGTTACCTTCGGAAAAAGAGTTGGTAGCTCTT
GATCCGGCAAACAAACCACCGCTGGTAGCGGTGGTTTTTTTGTTTGCAAGCAGCAGATTACGCGCAGAAA
AAAAGGATCTCAAGAAGATCCTTTGATCTTTTCTACGGGGTCTGACGCTCAGTGGAACGAAAACTCACGT
TAAGGGATTTTGGTCATGAGATTATCAAAAAGGATCTTCACCTAGATCCTTTTAAATTAAAAATGAAGTT
TTAAATCAATCTAAAGTATATATGAGTAAACTTGGTCTGACAGTTACCAATGCTTAATCAGTGAGGCACC
TATCTCAGCGATCTGTCTATTTCGTTCATCCATAGTTGCCTGACTCCCCGTCGTGTAGATAACTACGATA
CGGGAGGGCTTACCATCTGGCCCCAGTGCTGCAATGATACCGCGAGACCCACGCTCACCGGCTCCAGATT
TATCAGCAATAAACCAGCCAGCCGGAAGGGCCGAGCGCAGAAGTGGTCCTGCAACTTTATCCGCCTCCAT
CCAGTCTATTAATTGTTGCCGGGAAGCTAGAGTAAGTAGTTCGCCAGTTAATAGTTTGCGCAACGTTGTT
GCCATTGCTACAGGCATCGTGGTGTCACGCTCGTCGTTTGGTATGGCTTCATTCAGCTCCGGTTCCCAAC
GATCAAGGCGAGTTACATGATCCCCCATGTTGTGCAAAAAAGCGGTTAGCTCCTTCGGTCCTCCGATCGT
TGTCAGAAGTAAGTTGGCCGCAGTGTTATCACTCATGGTTATGGCAGCACTGCATAATTCTCTTACTGTC
ATGCCATCCGTAAGATGCTTTTCTGTGACTGGTGAGTACTCAACCAAGTCATTCTGAGAATAGTGTATGC
GGCGACCGAGTTGCTCTTGCCCGGCGTCAATACGGGATAATACCGCGCCACATAGCAGAACTTTAAAAGT
GCTCATCATTGGAAAACGTTCTTCGGGGCGAAAACTCTCAAGGATCTTACCGCTGTTGAGATCCAGTTCG
ATGTAACCCACTCGTGCACCCAACTGATCTTCAGCATCTTTTACTTTCACCAGCGTTTCTGGGTGAGCAA
AAACAGGAAGGCAAAATGCCGCAAAAAAGGGAATAAGGGCGACACGGAAATGTTGAATACTCATACTCTT
CCTTTTTCAATATTATTGAAGCATTTATCAGGGTTATTGTCTCATGAGCGGATACATATTTGAATGTATT
TAGAAAAATAAACAAATAGGGGTTCCGCGCACATTTCCCCGAAAAGTGCCACCTGATGCGGTGTGAAATA
CCGCACAGATGCGTAAGGAGAAAATACCGCATCAGGAAATTGTAAGCGTTAATATTTTGTTAAAATTCGC
GTTAAATTTTTGTTAAATCAGCTCATTTTTTAACCAATAGGCCGAAATCGGCAAAATCCCTTATAAATCA
AAAGAATAGACCGAGATAGGGT
[37 nt withheld, positions 2753-2789]
AAAGAACGTGGACTCCAACGTCAAAGG
[49 nt withheld, positions 2817-2865]
T
[91 nt withheld, positions 2867-2957]
G
[124 nt withheld, positions 2959-3082]
CCATTCGCCATTCAGGCTGCGCAACTGTTGGGAAGGGCGATCGGTGCGGGCCTCTTCGCTATTACGCCAG
CTGGCGAAAGGGGGATGTGCTGCAAGGCGATTAAGTTGGGTAACGCCAGGGTTTTCCCAGTCACGACGTT
