>Addgene plasmid #75411 | tRNA-gRNA position [M1_n-1] (GB1210) | addgene partial sequence | sequence record 152160 | T7 5'-TAATACGACTCACTATAGGG-3'
CTCCCGGCCGCCATGGCGGCCGCGGGAATTCGATTCCCGTCTCGCTCGGGCAAACAAAGCACCAGTGGTC
TAGTGGTAGAATAGTACCCTGCCACGGTACAGACCCGGGTTCGATTCCCGGCTGGTGCAGAGACGGCGCG
CGCCGTCTCAGTTTTAGAGCTAGAAATAGCAAGTTAAAATAAGGCTAGTCCGTTATCAACTTGAAAAAGT
GGCACCGAGTCGGCAATGAGCGAGACGGGATCACTAGTGAATTCGCGGCCGCCTGCAGGTCGACCATATG
GGAGAGCTCCCAACGCGTTGGATGCATAGCTTGAGTATTCTATAGTGTCACCTAAATAGCTTGGCGTAAT
CATGGTCATAGCTGTTTCCTGTGTGAAATTGTTATCCGCTCACAATTCCACACAACATACGAGCCGGAAG
CATAAAGTGTAAAGCCTGGGGTGCCTAATGAGTGAGCTAACTCACATTAATTGCGTTGCGCTCACTGCCC
GCTTTCCAGTCGGGAAACCTGTCGTGCCAGCTGCATTAATGAATCGGCCAACGCGCGGGGAGAGGCGGTT
TGCGTATTGGGCGCTCTTCCGCTTCCTCGCTCACTGACTCGCTGCGCTCGGTCGTTCGGCTGCGGCGAGC
GGTATCAGCTCACTCAAAGGCGGTAATACGGTTATCCACAGAATCAGGGGATAACGCAGGAAAGAACATG
TGAGCAAAAGGCCAGCAAAAGGCCAGGAACCGTAAAAAGGCCGCGTTGCTGGCGTTTTTCCATAGGCTCC
GCCCCCCTGACGAGCATCACAAAAATCGACGCTCAAGTCAGAGGTGGCGAAACCCGACAGGACTATAAAG
ATACCAGGCGTTTCCCCCTGGAAGCTCCCTCGTGCGCTCTCCTGTTCCGACCCTGCCGCTTACCGGATAC
CTGTCCGCCTTTCTCCCTTCGGGAAGCGTGGCGCTTTCTCATAGCTCACGCTGTAGGTATCTCAGTTCGG
TGTAGGTCGTTCGCTCCAAGCTGGGCTGTGTGC
