>Addgene plasmid #75411 | tRNA-gRNA position [M1_n-1] (GB1210) | addgene partial sequence | sequence record 152161 | SP6 5'-ATTTAGGTGACACTATAG-3'
GCGTTGGGAGCTCTCCCATATGGTCGACCTGCAGGCGGCCGCGAATTCACTAGTGATCCCGTCTCGCTCA
TTGCCGACTCGGTGCCACTTTTTCAAGTTGATAACGGACTAGCCTTATTTTAACTTGCTATTTCTAGCTC
TAAAACTGAGACGGCGCGCGCCGTCTCTGCACCAGCCGGGAATCGAACCCGGGTCTGTACCGTGGCAGGG
TACTATTCTACCACTAGACCACTGGTGCTTTGTTTGCCCGAGCGAGACGGGAATCGAATTCCCGCGGCCG
CCATGGCGGCCGGGAGCATGCGACGTCGGGCCCAATTCGCCCTATAGTGAGTCGTATTACAATTCACTGG
CCGTCGTTTTACAACGTCGTGACTGGGAAAACCCTGGCGTTACCCAACTTAATCGCCTTGCAGCACATCC
CCCTTTCGCCAGCTGGCGTAATAGCGAAGAGGCCCGCACCGATCGCCCTTCCCAACAGTTGCGCAGCCTG
AATGGCGAATGG
[124 nt withheld, positions 503-626]
C
[91 nt withheld, positions 628-718]
A
[49 nt withheld, positions 720-768]
CCTTTGACGTTGGAGTCCACGTTCTTT
[37 nt withheld, positions 796-832]
ACCCTATCTCGGTCTATTCTTTTGATTTATAAGGGATTTTGCCGATTTCGGCCTATTGGTTAAAAAATGA
GCTGATTTAACAAAAATTTAACGCGAATTTTAACAAAATATTAACGCTTACAATTTCCTGATGCGGTATT
TTCTCCTTACGCATCTGTGCGGTATTTCACACCGCATCAGGTG
